>Addgene plasmid #25980 | pGEX spot14 | addgene partial sequence | sequence record 32043 | 25980 with pGEX-5
GGGCGCCATGGGTCAAGTGCTAACGAAACGCTATCCCAAGAACTGCCTGCTGACAGTCATGGATCGGTAC
TCCGCGGTGGTGCGGAACATGGAGCAGGTGGTGATGATCCCCAGCCTTCTGAGGGATGTGCAGCTGAGTG
GGCCTGGGGGCTCGGTCCAGGACGGAGCCCCTGATCTCTATACCTACTTCACCATGCTCAAGAGCATCTG
TGTAGAAGTGGACCACGGGCTGCTGCCAAGGGAGGAATGGCAGGCCAAGGTGGCTGGCAACGAAACCAGC
GAGGCTGAGAACGACGCTGCTGAAACGGAGGAGGCCGAAGAAGACAGGATCTCGGAGGAGCTGGACCTAG
AAGCCCAGTTCCACCTGCACTTCTGCAGCCTCCATCACATCCTTACCCACCTGACCCGGAAAGCACAGGA
GGTGACGCGGAAATACCAGGAAATGACAGGGCAGGTCCTGTAAGAATTCATCGTGACTGACTGACGATCT
GCCTCGCGCGTTTCGGTGATGACGGTGAAAACCTCTGACACATGCAGCTCCCGGAGACGGTCACAGCTTG
TCTGTAAGCGGATGCCGGGAGCAGACAAGCCCGTCAGGGCGCGTCAGCGGGTGTTGGCGGGTGTCGGGGC
GCAGCCATGACCCAGTCACGTAGCGATAGCGGAGTGTAAATTCTTGAAGACGAAAGGGCCTCGTGATACG
CCTATTTTTATAGGTTAATGTCATGATAATAATGGTTTCTTAGACGTCAGGTGGCACTTTTCGGGGAAAT
GTGCGCGGAACCCCTATTTGTTTTATTTTTCTAAATACATTCAAATATGTATCCGCTCATGAAGACAATA
ACCCTGATAAATGCTTCAATTAATATTGAAAAAGG
