[The description below was written by a language model from this plasmid's Addgene catalogue record.]
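Description:
pGEX spot14 is a bacterial expression plasmid built on a pGEX backbone (about 5 kb without the insert) that carries the mouse spot14 coding sequence, corresponding to the Thrsp gene (also called S14, thyroid hormone responsive protein). The roughly 450 bp insert was placed between NcoI and EcoRI sites, both of which were preserved, so the fragment can be excised or swapped again with the same enzymes. The plasmid is selected with ampicillin in E. coli; the record lists its copy number as unknown and gives no feature table, so the origin of replication, promoter and other backbone elements are not explicitly documented for this construct.

The insert is fused at its N terminus to glutathione S-transferase (GST), the defining feature of the pGEX series. In vectors of this family the GST fusion is generally expressed from an inducible tac promoter under control of a plasmid-borne lac repressor, and a protease cleavage site usually lies between GST and the cloned protein. However, which pGEX variant was used here, and therefore which cleavage site is present, is not stated. The GST moiety allows the fusion protein to be captured on glutathione affinity resin, which makes the construct suited to producing and purifying recombinant mouse Spot14 for biochemical, binding (pull-down) or structural studies. The specific purpose is not recorded in the entry.
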