Addgene plasmid #25980: pGEX spot14
Depositing lab: Johann Deisenhofer. Depositing organization: University of Texas Southwestern Medical Center.
Backbone
  Vector backbone: pGEX
  Backbone size w/o insert (bp): 5000
  Vector type: Bacterial Expression
Growth in bacteria
  Bacterial resistance: Ampicillin, 100 μg/mL
  Growth temperature: 37°C
  Growth strain: DH5alpha
  Copy number: Unknown
Gene/Insert
  Gene/Insert name: spot14
  Species: M. musculus (mouse)
  Insert size (bp): 450
  Entrez Gene: Thrsp (a.k.a. S14)
  Tag / fusion protein: GST (N terminal on insert)
  Cloning method: Restriction Enzyme; 5′ cloning site NCO1 (not destroyed); 3′ cloning site ECOR1 (not destroyed)
  Sequencing primers: 5′ pGEX 5'; 3′ pGEX 3'
Terms and licenses: Academic/Nonprofit Terms; Industry Terms: Not Available to Industry
How to cite: pGEX spot14 was a gift from Johann Deisenhofer (Addgene plasmid # 25980 ; http://n2t.net/addgene:25980 ; RRID:Addgene_25980)
